>Addgene plasmid #158429 | pLenti-hSyn-Gβγ-BERKY1 | addgene full sequence | sequence record 311276 | Addgene NGS Result
AGTGCAAGTGGGTTTTAGGACCAGGATGAGGCGGGGTGGGGGTGCCTACCTGACGACCGACCCCGACCCA
CTGGACAAGCACCCAACCCCCATTCCCCAAATTGCGCATCCCCTATCAGAGAGGGGGAGGGGAAACAGGA
TGCGGCGAGGCGCGTGCGCACTGCCAGCTTCAGCACCGCGGACAGTGCCTTCGCCCCCGCCTGGCGGCGC
GCGCCACCGCCGCCTCAGCACTGAAGGCGCGCTGACGTCACTCGCCGGTCCCCCGCAAACTCCCCTTCCC
GGCCACCTTGGTCGCGTCCGCGCCGCCGCCGGCCCAGCCGGACCGCACCACGCGAGGCGCGAGATAGGGG
GGCACGGGCGCGACCATCTGCGCTGCGGCGCCGGCGACTCAGCGCTGCCTCAGTCTGCGGTGGGCAGCGG
AGGAGTCGTGTCGTGCCTGAGAGCGCAGTCGAGAAACCGGCTAGAGGATCCTTCGAAAGCTAGCGCCACC
ATGGGATGTATAAAATCAAAAGGGAAAGACAGCAAGCTTGGATCAGGCGGTAGCGGGGGATCAGGCGGTA
GCGGGATGGTCTTCACACTCGAAGATTTCGTTGGGGACTGGCGACAGACAGCCGGCTACAACCTGGACCA
AGTCCTTGAACAGGGAGGTGTGTCCAGTTTGTTTCAGAATCTCGGGGTGTCCGTAACTCCGATCCAAAGG
ATTGTCCTGAGCGGTGAAAATGGGCTGAAGATCGACATCCATGTCATCATCCCGTATGAAGGTCTGAGCG
GCGACCAAATGGGCCAGATCGAAAAAATTTTTAAGGTGGTGTACCCTGTGGATGATCATCACTTTAAGGT
GATCCTGCACTATGGCACACTGGTAATCGACGGGGTTACGCCGAACATGATCGACTATTTCGGACGGCCG
TATGAAGGCATCGCCGTGTTCGACGGCAAAAAGATCACTGTAACAGGGACCCTGTGGAACGGCAACAAAA
TTATCGACGAGCGCCTGATCAACCCCGACGGCTCCCTGCTGTTCCGAGTAACCATCAACGGAGTGACCGG
CTGGCGGCTGTGCGAACGCATTCTGGCGGAATTCGGATCTGGTGGTTCAGGCGAAAACCTGTATTTTCAG
GGCGGAAGCGGAGAAGAGGAGGAAAAGAAAAAACAACAGGAGGAGGAGGCGGAGAGGCTGAGGAGGATAC
AAGAGGAAATGGAAAAAGAAAGAAAGCGGCGAGAGGAAGATGAGCAGCGACGCCGCAAGGAGGAGGAAGA
GAGAAGGATGAAATTGGAGATGGAGGCAAAACGCAAACAAGAAGAGGAAGAACGGAAGAAACGGGAGGAT
GATGAAAAGCGGAAGAAAAAGGGATCTGGAGGGTCAGGGGGCGCGCCCATGGTTTCAAAGGGAGAAGAGT
TGTTCACAGGGGTTGTACCGATTCTTGTAGAACTTGACGGAGATGTCAACGGGCACAAGTTTAGTGTAAG
TGGAGAAGGCGAGGGCGATGCGACCTATGGAAAACTGACCCTTAAATTTATTTGTACTACGGGTAAATTG
CCCGTTCCCTGGCCGACATTGGTAACTACATTCGGATATGGTTTGATGTGCTTTGCAAGGTATCCGGATC
ACATGAAGCAGCATGATTTCTTCAAGTCCGCCATGCCCGAAGGCTACGTCCAGGAGCGCACCATCTTCTT
CAAGGACGACGGCAACTACAAGACCCGCGCCGAGGTGAAGTTCGAGGGCGACACCCTGGTGAACCGCATC
GAGCTGAAGGGCATCGACTTCAAGGAGGACGGCAACATCCTGGGGCACAAGCTGGAGTACAACTACAACA
GCCACAACGTCTATATCATGGCCGACAAGCAGAAGAACGGCATCAAGGTGAACTTCAAGATCCGCCACAA
CATCGAGGACGGCAGCGTGCAGCTCGCCGACCACTACCAGCAGAACACCCCCATCGGCGACGGCCCCGTG
CTGCTGCCCGACAACCACTACCTGAGCTACCAGTCCGCCCTGAGCAAAGACCCCAACGAGAAGCGCGATC
ACATGGTCCTGCTGGAGTTCGTGACCGCCGCCGGGATCACTCTCGGCATGGACGAGCTGTACAAGGGATC
CGGTGGCACCGGTGGATCAGGCTCTTCTCGAGAGAACTTCCCTCTGGTGATCTCTGAGCGCTGGCAGCAG
GAAGTGGCGGAAACAGTTTATGAAGCAGTAAATGCAGACACGGATAAAATCGAGGCCAGGAAGAGAGCTA
AAAATAAGCAGCTTGGCCACGAAGAAGATTACGCCCTGGGAAGAGACTGCATCGTGCACGGGTACATGCT
GAAGCTGGGGAACCCTTTCCTGACCCAGTGGCAGCGCCGCTATTTTTACCTCTTTCCGAACAGACTTGAG
TGGAGAGGAGAAGGCGAGTCGCGACAAAGTTTACTGACAATGGAACAGATTGTGTCCGTGGAAGAAACTC
AGATTAAAGACAAAAAGTGCATTTTGTTGAGAATAAAAGGAGGGAAGCAGTTCGTTTTGCAGTGTGAGAG
TGACCCAGAGTTTGTGCAGTGGAAGAAAGAGCTGACGGAGACATTCATGGAGGCCCAGCGGCTGCTACGG
CGAGCCCCCAAGTTCCTCAACAAATCCCGCTCAGCCGTCGTGGAACTCTCAAAGCCTCCCCTCTGCCATA
GGAACAGCAACGGCCTCGGAGGTTGACTCGAGGTGGAGAACAAAAACTTATTTCTGAAGAAGATCTGTGA
TCTAGACCGGTCGATATCAAGCTTATCGATAATCAACCTCTGGATTACAAAATTTGTGAAAGATTGACTG
GTATTCTTAACTATGTTGCTCCTTTTACGCTATGTGGATACGCTGCTTTAATGCCTTTGTATCATGCTAT
TGCTTCCCGTATGGCTTTCATTTTCTCCTCCTTGTATAAATCCTGGTTGCTGTCTCTTTATGAGGAGTTG
TGGCCCGTTGTCAGGCAACGTGGCGTGGTGTGCACTGTGTTTGCTGACGCAACCCCCACTGGTTGGGGCA
TTGCCACCACCTGTCAGCTCCTTTCCGGGACTTTCGCTTTCCCCCTCCCTATTGCCACGGCGGAACTCAT
CGCCGCCTGCCTTGCCCGCTGCTGGACAGGGGCTCGGCTGTTGGGCACTGACAATTCCGTGGTGTTGTCG
GGGAAATCATCGTCCTTTCCTTGGCTGCTCGCCTGTGTTGCCACCTGGATTCTGCGCGGGACGTCCTTCT
GCTACGTCCCTTCGGCCCTCAATCCAGCGGACCTTCCTTCCCGCGGCCTGCTGCCGGCTCTGCGGCCTCT
TCCGCGTCTTCGCCTTCGCCCTCAGACGAGTCGGATCTCCCTTTGGGCCGCCTCCCCGCATCGATACCGT
CGACCTCGAGACCTAGAAAAACATGGAGCAATCACAAGTAGCAATACAGCAGCTACCAATGCTGATTGTG
CCTGGCTAGAAGCACAAGAGGAGGAGGAGGTGGGTTTTCCAGTCACACCTCAGGTACCTTTAAGACCAAT
GACTTACAAGGCAGCTGTAGATCTTAGCCACTTTTTAAAAGAAAAGGGGGGACTGGAAGGGCTAATTCAC
TCCCAACGAAGACAAGATATCCTTGATCTGTGGATCTACCACACACAAGGCTACTTCCCTGATTGGCAGA
ACTACACACCAGGGCCAGGGATCAGATATCCACTGACCTTTGGATGGTGCTACAAGCTAGTACCAGTTGA
GCAAGAGAAGGTAGAAGAAGCCAATGAAGGAGAGAACACCCGCTTGTTACACCCTGTGAGCCTGCATGGG
ATGGATGACCCGGAGAGAGAAGTATTAGAGTGGAGGTTTGACAGCCGCCTAGCATTTCATCACATGGCCC
GAGAGCTGCATCCGGACTGTACTGGGTCTCTCTGGTTAGACCAGATCTGAGCCTGGGAGCTCTCTGGCTA
ACTAGGGAACCCACTGCTTAAGCCTCAATAAAGCTTGCCTTGAGTGCTTCAAGTAGTGTGTGCCCGTCTG
TTGTGTGACTCTGGTAACTAGAGATCCCTCAGACCCTTTTAGTCAGTGTGGAAAATCTCTAGCAGGGCCC
GTTTAAACCCGCTGATCAGCCTCGACTGTGCCTTCTAGTTGCCAGCCATCTGTTGTTTGCCCCTCCCCCG
TGCCTTCCTTGACCCTGGAAGGTGCCACTCCCACTGTCCTTTCCTAATAAAATGAGGAAATTGCATCGCA
TTGTCTGAGTAGGTGTCATTCTATTCTGGGGGGTGGGGTGGGGCAGGACAGCAAGGGGGAGGATTGGGAA
GACAATAGCAGGCATGCTGGGGATGCGGCGGGCTCTATGGCTTCTGAGGCGGAAAGAACCAGCTGGGGCT
CTAGGGGGTATCCCC
[124 nt withheld, positions 4356-4479]
C
[91 nt withheld, positions 4481-4571]
A
[49 nt withheld, positions 4573-4621]
CCTTTGACGTTGGAGTCCACGTTCTTT
[37 nt withheld, positions 4649-4685]
ACCCTATCTCGGTCTATTCTTTTGATTTATAAGGGATTTTGCCGATTTCGGCCTATTGGTTAAAAAATGA
GCTGATTTAACAAAAATTTAACGCGAATTAATTCTGTGGAATGTGTGTCAGTTAGGGTGTGGAAAGTCCC
CAGGCTCCCCAGCAGGCAGAAGTATGCAAAGCATGCATCTCAATTAGTCAGCAACCAGGTGTGGAAAGTC
CCCAGGCTCCCCAGCAGGCAGAAGTATGCAAAGCATGCATCTCAATTAGTCAGCAACCATAGTCCCGCCC
CTAACTCCGCCCATCCCGCCCCTAACTCCGCCCAGTTCCGCCCATTCTCCGCCCCATGGCTGACTAATTT
TTTTTATTTATGCAGAGGCCGAGGCCGCCTCTGCCTCTGAGCTATTCCAGAAGTAGTGAGGAGGCTTTTT
TGGAGGCCTAGGCTTTTGCAAAAAGCTCCCGGGAGCTTGTATATCCATTTTCGGATCTGATCAGCACGTG
TTGACAATTAATCATCGGCATAGTATATCGGCATAGTATAATACGACAAGGTGAGGAACTAAACCATGGC
CAAGTTGACCAGTGCCGTTCCGGTGCTCACCGCGCGCGACGTCGCCGGAGCGGTCGAGTTCTGGACCGAC
CGGCTCGGGTTCTCCCGGGACTTCGTGGAGGACGACTTCGCCGGTGTGGTCCGGGACGACGTGACCCTGT
TCATCAGCGCGGTCCAGGACCAGGTGGTGCCGGACAACACCCTGGCCTGGGTGTGGGTGCGCGGCCTGGA
CGAGCTGTACGCCGAGTGGTCGGAGGTCGTGTCCACGAACTTCCGGGACGCCTCCGGGCCGGCCATGACC
GAGATCGGCGAGCAGCCGTGGGGGCGGGAGTTCGCCCTGCGCGACCCGGCCGGCAACTGCGTGCACTTCG
TGGCCGAGGAGCAGGACTGACACGTGCTACGAGATTTCGATTCCACCGCCGCCTTCTATGAAAGGTTGGG
CTTCGGAATCGTTTTCCGGGACGCCGGCTGGATGATCCTCCAGCGCGGGGATCTCATGCTGGAGTTCTTC
GCCCACCCCAACTTGTTTATTGCAGCTTATAATGGTTACAAATAAAGCAATAGCATCACAAATTTCACAA
ATAAAGCATTTTTTTCACTGCATTCTAGTTGTGGTTTGTCCAAACTCATCAATGTATCTTATCATGTCTG
TATACCGTCGACCTCTAGCTAGAGCTTGGCGTAATCATGGTCATAGCTGTTTCCTGTGTGAAATTGTTAT
CCGCTCACAATTCCACACAACATACGAGCCGGAAGCATAAAGTGTAAAGCCTGGGGTGCCTAATGAGTGA
GCTAACTCACATTAATTGCGTTGCGCTCACTGCCCGCTTTCCAGTCGGGAAACCTGTCGTGCCAGCTGCA
TTAATGAATCGGCCAACGCGCGGGGAGAGGCGGTTTGCGTATTGGGCGCTCTTCCGCTTCCTCGCTCACT
GACTCGCTGCGCTCGGTCGTTCGGCTGCGGCGAGCGGTATCAGCTCACTCAAAGGCGGTAATACGGTTAT
CCACAGAATCAGGGGATAACGCAGGAAAGAACATGTGAGCAAAAGGCCAGCAAAAGGCCAGGAACCGTAA
AAAGGCCGCGTTGCTGGCGTTTTTCCATAGGCTCCGCCCCCCTGACGAGCATCACAAAAATCGACGCTCA
AGTCAGAGGTGGCGAAACCCGACAGGACTATAAAGATACCAGGCGTTTCCCCCTGGAAGCTCCCTCGTGC
GCTCTCCTGTTCCGACCCTGCCGCTTACCGGATACCTGTCCGCCTTTCTCCCTTCGGGAAGCGTGGCGCT
TTCTCATAGCTCACGCTGTAGGTATCTCAGTTCGGTGTAGGTCGTTCGCTCCAAGCTGGGCTGTGTGCAC
GAACCCCCCGTTCAGCCCGACCGCTGCGCCTTATCCGGTAACTATCGTCTTGAGTCCAACCCGGTAAGAC
ACGACTTATCGCCACTGGCAGCAGCCACTGGTAACAGGATTAGCAGAGCGAGGTATGTAGGCGGTGCTAC
AGAGTTCTTGAAGTGGTGGCCTAACTACGGCTACACTAGAAGAACAGTATTTGGTATCTGCGCTCTGCTG
AAGCCAGTTACCTTCGGAAAAAGAGTTGGTAGCTCTTGATCCGGCAAACAAACCACCGCTGGTAGCGGTG
GTTTTTTTGTTTGCAAGCAGCAGATTACGCGCAGAAAAAAAGGATCTCAAGAAGATCCTTTGATCTTTTC
TACGGGGTCTGACGCTCAGTGGAACGAAAACTCACGTTAAGGGATTTTGGTCATGAGATTATCAAAAAGG
ATCTTCACCTAGATCCTTTTAAATTAAAAATGAAGTTTTAAATCAATCTAAAGTATATATGAGTAAACTT
GGTCTGACAGTTACCAATGCTTAATCAGTGAGGCACCTATCTCAGCGATCTGTCTATTTCGTTCATCCAT
AGTTGCCTGACTCCCCGTCGTGTAGATAACTACGATACGGGAGGGCTTACCATCTGGCCCCAGTGCTGCA
ATGATACCGCGAGACCCACGCTCACCGGCTCCAGATTTATCAGCAATAAACCAGCCAGCCGGAAGGGCCG
AGCGCAGAAGTGGTCCTGCAACTTTATCCGCCTCCATCCAGTCTATTAATTGTTGCCGGGAAGCTAGAGT
AAGTAGTTCGCCAGTTAATAGTTTGCGCAACGTTGTTGCCATTGCTACAGGCATCGTGGTGTCACGCTCG
TCGTTTGGTATGGCTTCATTCAGCTCCGGTTCCCAACGATCAAGGCGAGTTACATGATCCCCCATGTTGT
GCAAAAAAGCGGTTAGCTCCTTCGGTCCTCCGATCGTTGTCAGAAGTAAGTTGGCCGCAGTGTTATCACT
CATGGTTATGGCAGCACTGCATAATTCTCTTACTGTCATGCCATCCGTAAGATGCTTTTCTGTGACTGGT
GAGTACTCAACCAAGTCATTCTGAGAATAGTGTATGCGGCGACCGAGTTGCTCTTGCCCGGCGTCAATAC
GGGATAATACCGCGCCACATAGCAGAACTTTAAAAGTGCTCATCATTGGAAAACGTTCTTCGGGGCGAAA
ACTCTCAAGGATCTTACCGCTGTTGAGATCCAGTTCGATGTAACCCACTCGTGCACCCAACTGATCTTCA
GCATCTTTTACTTTCACCAGCGTTTCTGGGTGAGCAAAAACAGGAAGGCAAAATGCCGCAAAAAAGGGAA
TAAGGGCGACACGGAAATGTTGAATACTCATACTCTTCCTTTTTCAATATTATTGAAGCATTTATCAGGG
TTATTGTCTCATGAGCGGATACATATTTGAATGTATTTAGAAAAATAAACAAATAGGGGTTCCGCGCACA
TTTCCCCGAAAAGTGCCACCTGACGTCGACGGATCGGGAGATCTCCCGATCCCCTATGGTGCACTCTCAG
TACAATCTGCTCTGATGCCGCATAGTTAAGCCAGTATCTGCTCCCTGCTTGTGTGTTGGAGGTCGCTGAG
TAGTGCGCGAGCAAAATTTAAGCTACAACAAGGCAAGGCTTGACCGACAATTGCATGAAGAATCTGCTTA
GGGTTAGGCGTTTTGCGCTGCTTCGCGATGTACGGGCCAGATATACGCGTTGACATTGATTATTGACTAG
TTATTAATAGTAATCAATTACGGGGTCATTAGTTCATAGCCCATATATGGAGTTCCGCGTTACATAACTT
ACGGTAAATGGCCCGCCTGGCTGACCGCCCAACGACCCCCGCCCATTGACGTCAATAATGACGTATGTTC
CCATAGTAACGCCAATAGGGACTTTCCATTGACGTCAATGGGTGGAGTATTTACGGTAAACTGCCCACTT
GGCAGTACATCAAGTGTATCATATGCCAAGCACGCCCCCTATTGACGTCAATGACGGTAAATGGCCCGCC
TGGCATTATGCCCAGTACATGACCTTATGGGACTTTCCTACTTGGCAGTACATCTACGTATTAGTCATCG
CTATTACCATGGTGATGCGGTTTTGGCAGTACATCAATGGGCGTGGATAGCGGTTTGACTCACGGGGATT
TCCAAGTCTCCACCCCATTGACGTCAATGGGAGTTTGTTTTGGCACCAAAATCAACGGGACTTTCCAAAA
TGTCGTAACAACTCCGCCCCATTGACGCAAATGGGCGGTAGGCGTGTACGGTGGGAGGTCTATATAAGCA
GCGCGTTTTGCCTGTACTGGGTCTCTCTGGTTAGACCAGATCTGAGCCTGGGAGCTCTCTGGCTAACTAG
GGAACCCACTGCTTAAGCCTCAATAAAGCTTGCCTTGAGTGCTTCAAGTAGTGTGTGCCCGTCTGTTGTG
TGACTCTGGTAACTAGAGATCCCTCAGACCCTTTTAGTCAGTGTGGAAAATCTCTAGCAGTGGCGCCCGA
ACAGGGACTTGAAAGCGAAAGGGAAACCAGAGGAGCTCTCTCGACGCAGGACTCGGCTTGCTGAAGCGCG
CACGGCAAGAGGCGAGGGGCGGCGACTGGTGAGTACGCCAAAAATTTTGACTAGCGGAGGCTAGAAGGAG
AGAGATGGGTGCGAGAGCGTCAGTATTAAGCGGGGGAGAATTAGATCGCGATGGGAAAAAATTCGGTTAA
GGCCAGGGGGAAAGAAAAAATATAAATTAAAACATATAGTATGGGCAAGCAGGGAGCTAGAACGATTCGC
AGTTAATCCTGGCCTGTTAGAAACATCAGAAGGCTGTAGACAAATACTGGGACAGCTACAACCATCCCTT
CAGACAGGATCAGAAGAACTTAGATCATTATATAATACAGTAGCAACCCTCTATTGTGTGCATCAAAGGA
TAGAGATAAAAGACACCAAGGAAGCTTTAGACAAGATAGAGGAAGAGCAAAACAAAAGTAAGACCACCGC
ACAGCAAGCGGCCGCTGATCTTCAGACCTGGAGGAGGAGATATGAGGGACAATTGGAGAAGTGAATTATA
TAAATATAAAGTAGTAAAAATTGAACCATTAGGAGTAGCACCCACCAAGGCAAAGAGAAGAGTGGTGCAG
AGAGAAAAAAGAGCAGTGGGAATAGGAGCTTTGTTCCTTGGGTTCTTGGGAGCAGCAGGAAGCACTATGG
GCGCAGCGTCAATGACGCTGACGGTACAGGCCAGACAATTATTGTCTGGTATAGTGCAGCAGCAGAACAA
TTTGCTGAGGGCTATTGAGGCGCAACAGCATCTGTTGCAACTCACAGTCTGGGGCATCAAGCAGCTCCAG
GCAAGAATCCTGGCTGTGGAAAGATACCTAAAGGATCAACAGCTCCTGGGGATTTGGGGTTGCTCTGGAA
AACTCATTTGCACCACTGCTGTGCCTTGGAATGCTAGTTGGAGTAATAAATCTCTGGAACAGATTTGGAA
TCACACGACCTGGATGGAGTGGGACAGAGAAATTAACAATTACACAAGCTTAATACACTCCTTAATTGAA
GAATCGCAAAACCAGCAAGAAAAGAATGAACAAGAATTATTGGAATTAGATAAATGGGCAAGTTTGTGGA
ATTGGTTTAACATAACAAATTGGCTGTGGTATATAAAATTATTCATAATGATAGTAGGAGGCTTGGTAGG
TTTAAGAATAGTTTTTGCTGTACTTTCTATAGTGAATAGAGTTAGGCAGGGATATTCACCATTATCGTTT
CAGACCCACCTCCCAACCCCGAGGGGACCCGACAGGCCCGAAGGAATAGAAGAAGAAGGTGGAGAGAGAG
ACAGAGACAGATCCATTCGATTAGTGAACGGATCGGCACTGCGTGCGCCAATTCTGCAGACAAATGGCAG
TATTCATCCACAATTTTAAAAGAAAAGGGGGGATTGGGGGGTACAGTGCAGGGGAAAGAATAGTAGACAT
AATAGCAACAGACATACAAACTAAAGAATTACAAAAACAAATTACAAAAATTCAAAATTTTCGGGTTTAT
TACAGGGACAGCAGAGATCCAGTTTGGTTAATTAAGTGTCTAGACTGCAGAGGGCCCTGCGTATG
Features (pLannotate 1.2.2; 33 found; start..end, strand, type, name):
      1..448     +  promoter       hSyn promoter: human synapsin I promoter; confers neuron-specific expression (Kügler et al., 2003)
    566..1078    +  CDS            Nluc: NanoLuc® luciferase human codon-optimized
   1103..1123    +  CDS            TEV site: tobacco etch virus (TEV) protease recognition and cleavage site
   1379..2095    +  CDS            Citrine: Citrine is a basic (constitutively fluorescent) yellow fluorescent protein published in 2001, derived from Aequorea victoria. It has moderate acid sensitivity.
   2084..2677    +  CDS            GRK3 (fragment): ARBK2_HUMAN - Also known as ADRBK2, BARK2. Experimental evidence at protein level: Swiss-Prot protein existence level 1. Specifically phosphorylates the agonist-occupied form of the beta-adrenergic and closely related receptors. From Homo sapiens (Human).
   2741..2761    +  misc_feature   MCS (fragment): pBluescript multiple cloning site
   2761..3349    +  misc_feature   WPRE: woodchuck hepatitis virus posttranscriptional regulatory element
   3286..3867    +  CDS            nef (fragment): NEF_HV1H2 - Experimental evidence at protein level: Swiss-Prot protein existence level 1. Extracellular Nef protein targets CD4(+) T-lymphocytes for apoptosis by interacting with CXCR4 surface receptors. From Human immunodeficiency virus type 1 group M subtype B (isolate HXB2) (HIV-1).
   3874..4054    +  LTR            5' LTR (truncated): truncated 5' long terminal repeat (LTR) from HIV-1
   4086..4293    +  polyA_signal   bGH poly(A) signal: bovine growth hormone polyadenylation signal
   4314..4335    +  promoter       SV40 promoter (fragment): SV40 enhancer and early promoter
   4356..4784    +  rep_origin     f1 ori (sequence partly withheld): f1 bacteriophage origin of replication; arrow indicates direction of (+) strand synthesis
   4798..5127    +  promoter       SV40 promoter: SV40 enhancer and early promoter
   5175..5222    +  promoter       EM7 promoter: synthetic bacterial promoter&nbsp
   5241..5615    +  CDS            BleoR: antibiotic-binding protein; Sh ble from Streptoalloteichus hindustanus; confers resistance to bleomycin, phleomycin, and Zeocin™
   5625..5750    +  CDS            ble (fragment): BLE_KLEPN - Experimental evidence at protein level: Swiss-Prot protein existence level 1. Binding protein with a strong affinity to the bleomycin family of antibiotics. Binds to CL990; an antimitotic-antibiotic compound. From Klebsiella pneumoniae.
   5745..5866    +  polyA_signal   SV40 poly(A) signal: SV40 polyadenylation signal
   5937..5959    -  protein_bind   lac operator (fragment): The lac repressor binds to the lac operator to inhibit transcription in E. coli. This inhibition can be relieved by adding lactose or isopropyl-β-D-thiogalactopyranoside (IPTG). lac repressor encoded by lacI
   5963..5993    -  promoter       lac promoter: promoter for the E. coli lac operon
   6008..6029    -  protein_bind   CAP binding site: CAP binding activates transcription in the presence of cAMP. E. coli catabolite activator protein
   6042..6134    -  CDS            lacI (fragment): lac repressor; lacI; The lac repressor binds to the lac operator to inhibit transcription in E. coli. This inhibition can be relieved by adding lactose or isopropyl-β-D-thiogalactopyranoside (IPTG).
   6317..6905    -  rep_origin     ori: high-copy-number ColE1/pMB1/pBR322/pUC origin of replication
   7076..7936    -  CDS            AmpR: β-lactamase; bla; confers resistance to ampicillin, carbenicillin, and related antibiotics
   7937..8041    -  promoter       AmpR promoter: bla
   8100..8152    -  misc_feature   bom (fragment): basis of mobility region from pBR322
   8307..8686    +  enhancer       CMV enhancer: human cytomegalovirus immediate early enhancer
   8687..8886    +  promoter       CMV promoter: human cytomegalovirus (CMV) immediate early promoter
   8904..9084    +  LTR            5' LTR (truncated): truncated 5' long terminal repeat (LTR) from HIV-1
   9131..9256    +  misc_feature   HIV-1 Ψ: packaging signal of human immunodeficiency virus type 1
   9240..9603    +  CDS            HIV-1 gag (fragment): gag protein from human immunodeficiency virus 1; gag
   9749..9982    +  misc_feature   RRE: The Rev response element (RRE) of HIV-1 allows for Rev-dependent mRNA export from the nucleus to the cytoplasm.
  10359..10459   +  CDS            Rev (fragment): human immunodeficiency virus 1 (HIV-1) Rev protein; rev; enhances nuclear export of unspliced and incompletely spliced viral mRNAs
  10509..10626   +  misc_feature   cPPT/CTS: central polypurine tract and central termination sequence of HIV-1
