[The description below was written by a language model from this plasmid's Addgene catalogue record and pLannotate feature annotations shown in this document.]
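Description:
pLenti-hSyn-Gβγ-BERKY1 is a lentiviral mammalian expression plasmid built on the pLenti-hSynapsin-Cre-WPRE backbone, from which the Cre coding sequence was removed and replaced with a BRET biosensor for free Gβγ. In bacteria it is maintained through a high-copy ColE1/pUC-type origin with ampicillin resistance (AmpR), and an f1 origin is also present. The viral portion has a hybrid 5′ end in which the CMV enhancer/promoter drives a truncated HIV-1 LTR, followed by the Ψ packaging signal with a gag fragment, the RRE for Rev-dependent RNA export, and the cPPT/CTS. Downstream of the cargo lie a WPRE, which enhances transcript expression, a second truncated LTR element and a bGH polyadenylation signal. Outside the viral genome, an SV40 promoter/EM7 promoter–BleoR cassette provides Zeocin resistance, the listed selectable marker.

The payload is a single-chain fusion of about 2.2 kb expressed from the human synapsin I promoter, which confers neuron-specific expression. According to the record it consists of a Lyn11 sequence, NanoLuc luciferase, an ER/K linker, YFP (annotated as Citrine) and the C-terminal fragment of GRK3; the feature table also detects a TEV protease site just after Nluc, while the Lyn11 and ER/K segments are not separately annotated. Lyn11 is generally used as a membrane-targeting motif, and GRK3ct is a Gβγ-binding module. Nluc and YFP form the BRET donor and acceptor, so Gβγ binding is read out as a change in energy transfer between them. The construct is intended for producing lentivirus to monitor G protein activation, reported as free Gβγ, in live cells, particularly neurons. The sequenced record is slightly longer than the catalogued total size.
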