Addgene plasmid #158429: pLenti-hSyn-Gβγ-BERKY1
Purpose: BRET biosensor for detection of free Gβγ in lentiviral vector pLenti-hSyn
Depositing lab: Mikel Garcia-Marcos. Depositing organization: Boston University Medical Campus. Publication: Revealing the Activity of Trimeric G-proteins in Live Cells with a Versatile Biosensor Design. Maziarz M, Park JC, Leyme A, Marivin A, Garcia-Lopez A, Patel PP, Garcia-Marcos M. Cell. 2020 Jun 27. pii: S0092-8674(20)30752-2. doi: 10.1016/j.cell.2020.06.020. PubMed 32634377.
Backbone
  Vector backbone: pLenti-hSynapsin-Cre-WPRE (Addgene Plasmid #86641)
  Backbone size w/o insert (bp): 9434
  Total vector size (bp): 10631
  Modifications to backbone: AgeI-Cre-EcoRI removed during cloning
  Vector type: Mammalian Expression, Lentiviral
  Selectable markers: Zeocin
Growth in bacteria
  Bacterial resistance: Ampicillin, 100 μg/mL
  Growth temperature: 37°C
  Growth strain: NEB Stable
  Copy number: High Copy
Gene/Insert
  Gene/Insert name: Lyn11-Nluc-ER/K linker-YFP-GRK3ct (alt name: Gbg*-BERKY1)
  Insert size (bp): 2178
  Promoter: hSynapsin
  Cloning method: Restriction Enzyme; 5′ cloning site AgeI, replaced with NheI/GCCACC (destroyed during cloning); 3′ cloning site EcoRI, replaced with XbaI/AgeI (destroyed during cloning)
  Sequencing primers: 5′ gcagcggaggagtcgtgtcg; 3′ ccacatagcgtaaaaggagc
Terms and licenses: Academic/Nonprofit Terms; Industry Terms: Not Available to Industry
How to cite: pLenti-hSyn-Gβγ-BERKY1 was a gift from Mikel Garcia-Marcos (Addgene plasmid # 158429 ; http://n2t.net/addgene:158429 ; RRID:Addgene_158429)
