>Addgene plasmid #158429 | pLenti-hSyn-Gβγ-BERKY1 | depositor partial sequence | sequence record 305671 | insertion between AgeI and EcoRI
ATGGGATGTATAAAATCAAAAGGGAAAGACAGCAAGCTTGGATCAGGCGGTAGCGGGGGATCAGGCGGTA
GCGGGATGGTCTTCACACTCGAAGATTTCGTTGGGGACTGGCGACAGACAGCCGGCTACAACCTGGACCA
AGTCCTTGAACAGGGAGGTGTGTCCAGTTTGTTTCAGAATCTCGGGGTGTCCGTAACTCCGATCCAAAGG
ATTGTCCTGAGCGGTGAAAATGGGCTGAAGATCGACATCCATGTCATCATCCCGTATGAAGGTCTGAGCG
GCGACCAAATGGGCCAGATCGAAAAAATTTTTAAGGTGGTGTACCCTGTGGATGATCATCACTTTAAGGT
GATCCTGCACTATGGCACACTGGTAATCGACGGGGTTACGCCGAACATGATCGACTATTTCGGACGGCCG
TATGAAGGCATCGCCGTGTTCGACGGCAAAAAGATCACTGTAACAGGGACCCTGTGGAACGGCAACAAAA
TTATCGACGAGCGCCTGATCAACCCCGACGGCTCCCTGCTGTTCCGAGTAACCATCAACGGAGTGACCGG
CTGGCGGCTGTGCGAACGCATTCTGGCGGAATTCGGATCTGGTGGTTCAGGCGAAAACCTGTATTTTCAG
GGCGGAAGCGGAGAAGAGGAGGAAAAGAAAAAACAACAGGAGGAGGAGGCGGAGAGGCTGAGGAGGATAC
AAGAGGAAATGGAAAAAGAAAGAAAGCGGCGAGAGGAAGATGAGCAGCGACGCCGCAAGGAGGAGGAAGA
GAGAAGGATGAAATTGGAGATGGAGGCAAAACGCAAACAAGAAGAGGAAGAACGGAAGAAACGGGAGGAT
GATGAAAAGCGGAAGAAAAAGGGATCTGGAGGGTCAGGGGGCGCGCCCATGGTTTCAAAGGGAGAAGAGT
TGTTCACAGGGGTTGTACCGATTCTTGTAGAACTTGACGGAGATGTCAACGGGCACAAGTTTAGTGTAAG
TGGAGAAGGCGAGGGCGATGCGACCTATGGAAAACTGACCCTTAAATTTATTTGTACTACGGGTAAATTG
CCCGTTCCCTGGCCGACATTGGTAACTACATTCGGATATGGTTTGATGTGCTTTGCAAGGTATCCGGATC
ACATGAAGCAGCATGATTTCTTCAAGTCCGCCATGCCCGAAGGCTACGTCCAGGAGCGCACCATCTTCTT
CAAGGACGACGGCAACTACAAGACCCGCGCCGAGGTGAAGTTCGAGGGCGACACCCTGGTGAACCGCATC
GAGCTGAAGGGCATCGACTTCAAGGAGGACGGCAACATCCTGGGGCACAAGCTGGAGTACAACTACAACA
GCCACAACGTCTATATCATGGCCGACAAGCAGAAGAACGGCATCAAGGTGAACTTCAAGATCCGCCACAA
CATCGAGGACGGCAGCGTGCAGCTCGCCGACCACTACCAGCAGAACACCCCCATCGGCGACGGCCCCGTG
CTGCTGCCCGACAACCACTACCTGAGCTACCAGTCCGCCCTGAGCAAAGACCCCAACGAGAAGCGCGATC
ACATGGTCCTGCTGGAGTTCGTGACCGCCGCCGGGATCACTCTCGGCATGGACGAGCTGTACAAGGGATC
CGGTGGCACCGGTAAGAACTTCCCTCTGGTGATCTCTGAGCGCTGGCAGCAGGAAGTGGCGGAAACAGTT
TATGAAGCAGTAAATGCAGACACGGATAAAATCGAGGCCAGGAAGAGAGCTAAAAATAAGCAGCTTGGCC
ACGAAGAAGATTACGCCCTGGGAAGAGACTGCATCGTGCACGGGTACATGCTGAAGCTGGGGAACCCTTT
CCTGACCCAGTGGCAGCGCCGCTATTTTTACCTCTTTCCGAACAGACTTGAGTGGAGAGGAGAAGGCGAG
TCGCGACAAAGTTTACTGACAATGGAACAGATTGTGTCCGTGGAAGAAACTCAGATTAAAGACAAAAAGT
GCATTTTGTTGAGAATAAAAGGAGGGAAGCAGTTCGTTTTGCAGTGTGAGAGTGACCCAGAGTTTGTGCA
GTGGAAGAAAGAGCTGACGGAGACATTCATGGAGGCCCAGCGGCTGCTACGGCGAGCCCCCAAGTTCCTC
AACAAATCCCGCTCAGCCGTCGTGGAACTCTCAAAGCCTCCCCTCTGCCATAGGAACAGCAACGGCCTCT
GAACCGGT
